>Addgene plasmid #148812 | pnEA-NpM-ScEap1p_107-122-MNYHto IDFQ-GB1_AG | depositor full sequence | sequence record 291260 | Full Sequence
TTCTTGAAGACGAAAGGGCCTCGTGATACGCCTATTTTTATAGGTTAATGTCATGATAATAATGGTTTCT
TAGACGTCAGGTGGCACTTTTCGGGGAAATGTGCGCGGAACCCCTATTTGTTTATTTTTCTAAATACATT
CAAATATGTATCCGCTCATGAGACAATAACCCTGATAAATGCTTCAATAATATTGAAAAAGGAAGAGTAT
GAGTATTCAACATTTCCGTGTCGCCCTTATTCCCTTTTTTGCGGCATTTTGCCTTCCTGTTTTTGCTCAC
CCAGAAACGCTGGTGAAAGTAAAAGATGCTGAAGATCAGTTGGGTGCACGAGTGGGTTACATCGAACTGG
ATCTCAACAGCGGTAAGATCCTTGAGAGTTTTCGCCCCGAAGAACGTTTTCCAATGATGAGCACTTTTAA
AGTTCTGCTATGTGGCGCGGTATTATCCCGTGTTGACGCCGGGCAAGAGCAACTCGGTCGCCGCATACAC
TATTCTCAGAATGACTTGGTTGAGTACTCACCAGTCACAGAAAAGCATCTTACGGATGGCATGACAGTAA
GAGAATTATGCAGTGCTGCCATAACCATGAGTGATAACACTGCGGCCAACTTACTTCTGACAACGATCGG
AGGACCGAAGGAGCTAACCGCTTTTTTGCACAACATGGGGGATCATGTAACTCGCCTTGATCGTTGGGAA
CCGGAGCTGAATGAAGCCATACCAAACGACGAGCGTGACACCACGATGCCTGCAGCAATGGCAACAACGT
TGCGCAAACTATTAACTGGCGAACTACTTACTCTAGCTTCCCGGCAACAATTAATAGACTGGATGGAGGC
GGATAAAGTTGCAGGACCACTTCTGCGCTCGGCCCTTCCGGCTGGCTGGTTTATTGCTGATAAATCTGGA
GCCGGTGAGCGTGGGTCTCGCGGTATCATTGCAGCACTGGGGCCAGATGGTAAGCCCTCCCGTATCGTAG
TTATCTACACGACGGGGAGTCAGGCAACTATGGATGAACGAAATAGACAGATCGCTGAGATAGGTGCCTC
ACTGATTAAGCATTGGTAACTGTCAGACCAAGTTTACTCATATATACTTTAGATTGATTTAAAACTTCAT
TTTTAATTTAAAAGGATCTAGGTGAAGATCCTTTTTGATAATCTCATGACCAAAATCCCTTAACGTGAGT
TTTCGTTCCACTGAGCGTCAGACCCCGTAGAAAAGATCAAAGGATCTTCTTGAGATCCTTTTTTTCTGCG
CGTAATCTGCTGCTTGCAAACAAAAAAACCACCGCTACCAGCGGTGGTTTGTTTGCCGGATCAAGAGCTA
CCAACTCTTTTTCCGAAGGTAACTGGCTTCAGCAGAGCGCAGATACCAAATACTGTCCTTCTAGTGTAGC
CGTAGTTAGGCCACCACTTCAAGAACTCTGTAGCACCGCCTACATACCTCGCTCTGCTAATCCTGTTACC
AGTGGCTGCTGCCAGTGGCGATAAGTCGTGTCTTACCGGGTTGGACTCAAGACGATAGTTACCGGATAAG
GCGCAGCGGTCGGGCTGAACGGGGGGTTCGTGCACACAGCCCAGCTTGGAGCGAACGACCTACACCGAAC
TGAGATACCTACAGCGTGAGCTATGAGAAAGCGCCACGCTTCCCGAAGGGAGAAAGGCGGACAGGTATCC
GGTAAGCGGCAGGGTCGGAACAGGAGAGCGCACGAGGGAGCTTCCAGGGGGAAACGCCTGGTATCTTTAT
AGTCCTGTCGGGTTTCGCCACCTCTGACTTGAGCGTCGATTTTTGTGATGCTCGTCAGGGGGGCGGAGCC
TATGGAAAAACGCCAGCAACGCGGCCTTTTTACGGTTCCTGGCCTTTTGCTGGCCTTTTGCTCACATGTT
CTTTCCTGCGTTATCCCCTGATTCTGTGGATAACCGTATTACCGCCTTTGAGTGAGCTGATACCGCTCGC
CGCAGCCGAACGACCGAGCGCAGCGAGTCAGTGAGCGAGGAAGCGGAAGAGCGCCTGATGCGGTATTTTC
TCCTTACGCATCTGTGCGGTATTTCACACCGCATATATGGTGCACTCTCAGTACAATCTGCTCTGATGCC
GCATAGTTAAGCCAGTATACACTCCGCTATCGCTACGTGACTGGGTCATGGCTGCGCCCCGACACCCGCC
AACACCCGCTGACGCGCCCTGACGGGCTTGTCTGCTCCCGGCATCCGCTTACAGACAAGCTGTGACCGTC
TCCGGGAGCTGCATGTGTCAGAGGTTTTCACCGTCATCACCGAAACGCGCGAGGCAGCTGCGGTAAAGCT
CATCAGCGTGGTCGTGAAGCGATTCACAGATGTCTGCCTGTTCATCCGCGTCCAGCTCGTTGAGTTTCTC
CAGAAGCGTTAATGTCTGGCTTCTGATAAAGCGGGCCATGTTAAGGGCGGTTTTTTCCTGTTTGGTCACT
GATGCCTCCGTGTAAGGGGGATTTCTGTTCATGGGGGTAATGATACCGATGAAACGAGAGAGGATGCTCA
CGATACGGGTTACTGATGATGAACATGCCCGGTTACTGGAACGTTGTGAGGGTAAACAACTGGCGGTATG
GATGCGGCGGGACCAGAGAAAAATCACTCAGGGTCAATGCCAGCGCTTCGTTAATACAGATGTAGGTGTT
CCACAGGGTAGCCAGCAGCATCCTGCGATGCAGATCCGGAACATAATGGTGCAGGGCGCTGACTTCCGCG
TTTCCAGACTTTACGAAACACGGAAACCGAAGACCATTCATGTTGTTGCTCAGGTCGCAGACGTTTTGCA
GCAGCAGTCGCTTCACGTTCGCTCGCGTATCGGTGATTCATTCTGCTAACCAGTAAGGCAACCCCGCCAG
CCTAGCCGGGTCCTCAACGACAGGAGCACGATCATGCGCACCCGTGGCCAGGACCCAACGCTGCCCGAGA
TGCGCCGCGTGCGGCTGCTGGAGATGGCGGACGCGATGGATATGTTCTGCCAAGGGTTGGTTTGCGCATT
CACAGTTCTCCGCAAGAATTGATTGGCTCCAATTCTTGGAGTGGTGAATCCGTTAGCGAGGTGCCGCCGG
CTTCCATTCAGGTCGAGGTGGCCCGGCTCCATGCACCGCGACGCAACGCGGGGAGGCAGACAAGGTATAG
GGCGGCGCCTACAATCCATGCCAACCCGTTCCATGTGCTCGCCGAGGCGGCATAAATCGCCGTGACGATC
AGCGGTCCAGTGATCGAAGTTAGGCTGGTAAGAGCCGCGAGCGATCCTTGAAGCTGTCCCTGATGGTCGT
CATCTACCTGCCTGGACAGCATGGCCTGCAACGCGGGCATCCCGATGCCGCCGGAAGCGAGAAGAATCAT
AATGGGGAAGGCCATCCAGCCTCGCGTCGCGAACGCCAGCAAGACGTAGCCCAGCGCGTCGGCCGCCATG
CCGGCGATAATGGCCTGCTTCTCGCCGAAACGTTTGGTGGCGGGACCAGTGACGAAGGCTTGAGCGAGGG
CGTGCAAGATTCCGAATACCGCAAGCGACAGGCCGATCATCGTCGCGCTCCAGCGAAAGCGGTCCTCGCC
GAAAATGACCCAGAGCGCTGCCGGCACCTGTCCTACGAGTTGCATGATAAAGAAGACAGTCATAAGTGCG
GCGACGATAGTCATGCCCCGCGCCCACCGGAAGGAGCTGACTGGGTTGAAGGCTCTCAAGGGCATCGGTC
GAGATCCCGGTGCCTAATGAGTGAGCTAACTTACATTAATTGCGTTGCGCTCACTGCCCGCTTTCCAGTC
GGGAAACCTGTCGTGCCAGCTGCATTAATGAATCGGCCAACGCGCGGGGAGAGGCGGTTTGCGTATTGGG
CGCCAGGGTGGTTTTTCTTTTCACCAGTGAGACGGGCAACAGCTGATTGCCCTTCACCGCCTGGCCCTGA
GAGAGTTGCAGCAAGCGGTCCACGCTGGTTTGCCCCAGCAGGCGAAAATCCTGTTTGATGGTGGTTAACG
GCGGGATATAACATGAGCTGTCTTCGGTATCGTCGTATCCCACTACCGAGATATCCGCACCAACGCGCAG
CCCGGACTCGGTAATGGCGCGCATTGCGCCCAGCGCCATCTGATCGTTGGCAACCAGCATCGCAGTGGGA
ACGATGCCCTCATTCAGCATTTGCATGGTTTGTTGAAAACCGGACATGGCACTCCAGTCGCCTTCCCGTT
CCGCTATCGGCTGAATTTGATTGCGAGTGAGATATTTATGCCAGCCAGCCAGACGCAGACGCGCCGAGAC
AGAACTTAATGGGCCCGCTAACAGCGCGATTTGCTGGTGACCCAATGCGACCAGATGCTCCACGCCCAGT
CGCGTACCGTCTTCATGGGAGAAAATAATACTGTTGATGGGTGTCTGGTCAGAGACATCAAGAAATAACG
CCGGAACATTAGTGCAGGCAGCTTCCACAGCAATGGCATCCTGGTCATCCAGCGGATAGTTAATGATCAG
CCCACTGACGCGTTGCGCGAGAAGATTGTGCACCGCCGCTTTACAGGCTTCGACGCCGCTTCGTTCTACC
ATCGACACCACCACGCTGGCACCCAGTTGATCGGCGCGAGATTTAATCGCCGCGACAATTTGCGACGGCG
CGTGCAGGGCCAGACTGGAGGTGGCAACGCCAATCAGCAACGACTGTTTGCCCGCCAGTTGTTGTGCCAC
GCGGTTGGGAATGTAATTCAGCTCCGCCATCGCCGCTTCCACTTTTTCCCGCGTTTTCGCAGAAACGTGG
CTGGCCTGGTTCACCACGCGGGAAACGGTCTGATAAGAGACACCGGCATACTCTGCGACATCGTATAACG
TTACTGGTTTCACATTCACCACCCTGAATTGACTCTCTTCCGGGCGCTATCATGCCATACCGCGAAAGGT
TTTGCGCCATTCGATGGTGTCCGGGATCTCGACGCTCTCCCTTATGCGACTCCTGCATTAGGAAGCAGCC
CAGTAGTAGGTTGAGGCCGTTGAGCACCGCCGCCGCAAGGAATGGTGCATGCAAGGAGATGGCGCCCAAC
AGTCCCCCGGCCACGGGGCCTGCCACCATACCCACGCCGAAACAAGCGCTCATGAGCCCGAAGTGGCGAG
CCCGATCTTCCCCATCGGTGATGTCGGCGATATAGGCGCCAGCAACCGCACCTGTGGCGCCGGTGATGCC
GGCCACGATGCGTCCGGCGTAGAGGATCGAGATCTCGATCCCGCGAAATTAATACGACTCACTATAGGGG
AATTGTGAGCGGATAACAATTCCCCACTAGTAATAATTTTGTTTAACTTTAAGAAGGAGATATACCATGG
AAACTGAAGAAGGTAAACTGGTAATCTGGATTAACGGCGATAAAGGCTATAACGGTCTCGCTGAAGTCGG
TAAGAAATTCGAGAAAGATACCGGAATTAAAGTCACCGTTGAGCATCCGGATAAACTGGAAGAGAAATTC
CCACAGGTTGCGGCAACTGGCGATGGCCCTGACATTATCTTCTGGGCACACGACCGCTTTGGTGGCTACG
CTCAATCTGGCCTGTTGGCTGAAATCACCCCGGACAAAGCGTTCCAGGACAAGCTGTATCCGTTTACCTG
GGATGCCGTACGTTACAACGGCAAGCTGATTGCTTACCCGATCGCTGTTGAAGCGTTATCGCTGATTTAT
AACAAAGACCTGCTGCCGAACCCGCCAAAAACCTGGGAAGAGATCCCGGCGCTGGATAAAGAACTGAAAG
CGAAAGGTAAGAGCGCCCTGATGTTCAACCTGCAAGAACCGTACTTCACCTGGCCGCTGATTGCTGCTGA
CGGGGGTTATGCGTTCAAGTATGAAAACGGCAAGTACGACATTAAAGACGTGGGCGTGGATAACGCTGGC
GCGAAAGCGGGTCTGACCTTCCTGGTTGACCTGATTAAAAACAAACACATGAATGCAGACACCGATTACT
CCATCGCAGAAGCTGCCTTTAATAAAGGCGAAACAGCGATGACCATCAACGGCCCGTGGGCATGGTCCAA
CATCGACACCAGCAAAGTGAATTATGGTGTAACGGTACTGCCGACCTTCAAGGGTCAACCATCCAAACCG
TTCGTTGGCGTGCTGAGCGCAGGTATTAACGCCGCCAGTCCGAACAAAGAGCTGGCAAAAGAGTTCCTCG
AAAACTATCTGCTGACTGATGAAGGTCTGGAAGCGGTTAATAAAGACAAACCGCTGGGTGCCGTAGCGCT
GAAGTCTTACGAGGAAGAGTTGGCGAAAGATCCACGTATTGCCGCCACGATGGAAAACGCCCAGAAAGGT
GAAATCATGCCGAACATCCCGCAGATGTCCGCTTTCTGGTATGCCGTGCGTACTGCGGTGATCAACGCCG
CCAGCGGTCGTCAGACTGTCGATGAAGCCCTTAAAGACGCGCAGACTGGTACCGGCAGCGGCCTGGAAGT
TCTGTTCCAGGGGCCCCATATGTATGCCTATAGCATTGATGAACTGTTTCAGCTGAAACCGAGCCTGGCA
GGATCCTCTAGAGCTAGCGGCATGCAGTACAAACTTATCCTGAACGGTAAAACCCTGAAAGGTGAAACCA
CCACCGAAGCTGTTGACGCTGCTACCGCGGAAAAAGTTTTCAAACAGTACGCTAACGACAACGGTGTTGA
CGGTGAATGGACCTACGACGACGCTACCAAAACCTACACCGTAACGGAATGAGTTGGCTGCTGCCACCCG
CTGAGCAATAACTAGCATAACCCCTTGGGGCCTCTAAACGGGTCTTGAGGGGTTTTTTGCTGAAAGGAGG
AACTATATCCGGATATCCCGCAAGAGGCCCGGCAGTACCGGCATAACCAAGCCTATGCCTACAGCATCCA
GGGTGACGGTGCCGAGGATGACGATGAGCGCATTGTTAGATTTCATACACGGTGCCTGACTGCGTTAGCA
ATTTAACTGTGATAAACTACCGCATTAAAGCTTATCGATGATAAGCTGTCAAACATGAGAA
Features (pLannotate 1.2.2; 20 found; start..end, strand, type, name):
    104..208     +  promoter       AmpR promoter: bla
    209..1069    +  CDS            AmpR: β-lactamase; bla; confers resistance to ampicillin, carbenicillin, and related antibiotics
   1240..1828    +  rep_origin     ori: high-copy-number ColE1/pMB1/pBR322/pUC origin of replication
   2014..2156    -  misc_feature   bom: basis of mobility region from pBR322
   2258..2449    -  CDS            rop: Rop protein, which maintains plasmids at low copy number; rop
   2466..2846    +  CDS            YPB1_ECOLX: Protein predicted: Swiss-Prot protein existence level 4. From Escherichia coli.
   3088..3712    -  CDS            TcR (fragment): tetracycline efflux protein; tet; confers resistance to tetracycline
   3727..3748    -  protein_bind   CAP binding site: CAP binding activates transcription in the presence of cAMP. E. coli catabolite activator protein
   3761..4843    -  CDS            lacI: lac repressor; lacI; The lac repressor binds to the lac operator to inhibit transcription in E. coli. This inhibition can be relieved by adding lactose or isopropyl-β-D-thiogalactopyranoside (IPTG).
   4844..4921    -  promoter       lacI promoter: lacI
   4929..5208    -  CDS            TcR (fragment): tetracycline efflux protein; tet; confers resistance to tetracycline
   5230..5248    +  promoter       T7 promoter: promoter for bacteriophage T7 RNA polymerase
   5249..5273    +  protein_bind   lac operator: The lac repressor binds to the lac operator to inhibit transcription in E. coli. This inhibition can be relieved by adding lactose or isopropyl-β-D-thiogalactopyranoside (IPTG). lac repressor encoded by lacI
   5288..5310    +  RBS            RBS: efficient ribosome binding site from bacteriophage T7 gene 10 (Olins and Rangwala, 1989)
   5321..6417    +  CDS            MBP (fragment): maltose binding protein from E. coli; malE (mutated); This version of the gene does not encode a signal sequence, so MBP will remain in the cytosol.
   6538..6695    +  CDS            GB1 (fragment): B1 domain of Streptococcal protein G effective as a solubilizing fusion partner (Cheng and Patel, 2004)
   6700..6718    +  CDS            SET1 (fragment): solubility-enhancement tag derived from T7 phage gene 10B
   6732..6779    +  terminator     T7 terminator: transcription terminator for bacteriophage T7 RNA polymerase
   6802..6906    -  CDS            TcR (fragment): tetracycline efflux protein; tet; confers resistance to tetracycline
   6954..6982    -  promoter       tet promoter: E. coli promoter for tetracycline efflux protein gene
