[The description below was written by a language model from this plasmid's Addgene catalogue record and pLannotate feature annotations shown in this document.]
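Description:
pnEA-NpM-ScEap1p_107-122-MNYHto IDFQ-GB1_AG is a 6,991-nt bacterial expression plasmid for producing a short mutant peptide of the Saccharomyces cerevisiae protein Eap1p (EAP1/YKL204W) in E. coli. The catalogue lists the backbone as unknown, but the annotated features show a pBR322/pET-like architecture. It carries a ColE1/pMB1-type origin together with the bom region and the rop gene, which keeps copy number low, consistent with the "low copy" entry. Several disrupted fragments of the tetracycline resistance gene and its promoter are also present. Selection is by ampicillin through the bla gene (AmpR) under its own promoter.

The expression cassette is driven by a T7 promoter followed by a lac operator and the phage T7 gene 10 ribosome binding site, and it ends at a T7 terminator. A plasmid-borne lacI gene supplies the repressor, so expression is IPTG-inducible in hosts that provide T7 RNA polymerase. The open reading frame begins with a cytosolic maltose binding protein lacking its signal sequence, and a GB1 domain lies further downstream. A short match to the SET1 solubility tag is also annotated just before the terminator. The Eap1p segment is not annotated, but the unannotated gap between MBP and GB1 presumably holds it, giving an MBP–peptide–GB1 fusion in which both partners aid solubility. According to the record, the insert covers residues 107–122 with an MNYH-to-IDFQ substitution and derives from a synthetic EAP1 clone codon-optimised for E. coli. The associated study addressed how structural motifs in eIF4G and 4E-BPs modulate binding to eIF4E in yeast, so this mutant was likely made for such binding or structural work. The depositor sequence may be theoretical rather than fully verified.
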