Addgene plasmid #148812: pnEA-NpM-ScEap1p_107-122-MNYHto IDFQ-GB1_AG
Purpose: Bacterial Expression of ScEap1p_107-122-MNYHtoIDFQ
Depositing lab: Elisa Izaurralde. Depositing organization: Max Planck Institute for Developmental Biology. Publication: Structural motifs in eIF4G and 4E-BPs modulate their binding to eIF4E to regulate translation initiation in yeast. Gruner S, Weber R, Peter D, Chung MY, Igreja C, Valkov E, Izaurralde E. Nucleic Acids Res. 2018 Jul 27;46(13):6893-6908. doi: 10.1093/nar/gky542. PubMed 30053226.
Backbone
  Vector backbone: Unknown
  Vector type: Bacterial Expression
Growth in bacteria
  Bacterial resistance: Ampicillin, 100 μg/mL
  Growth temperature: 37°C
  Growth strain: DH5alpha
  Copy number: Low Copy
Gene/Insert
  Gene/Insert name: ScEap1p_107-122-MNYHtoIDFQ
  Species: S. cerevisiae (budding yeast)
  Entrez Gene: EAP1 (a.k.a. YKL204W)
  Cloning method: Unknown
Terms and licenses: Academic/Nonprofit Terms; Industry Terms: Not Available to Industry
Depositor comments: Geneart clone of ScEAP1, codon optimized for Expression in E.coli. (sequence according to Uniprot.: P36041) Plasmids from this collection were made available to the research community and donated after the lab closed. Please note that the sequence provided by the depositing laboratory may be theoretical/predicted or based on Sanger sequencing results. There may be discrepancies between sequencing results obtained by Addgene and the depositor sequence. If an Addgene verified sequence is not available, please contact before placing your order to request that our lab fully sequence the plasmid.
How to cite: pnEA-NpM-ScEap1p_107-122-MNYHto IDFQ-GB1_AG was a gift from Elisa Izaurralde (Addgene plasmid # 148812 ; http://n2t.net/addgene:148812 ; RRID:Addgene_148812)
